Addgene plasmid #239929: LLP1007
Purpose: sgRNA compatible with TCTP-SynPro-04, TCTP-SynPro-11 and CaMV 35S-SynPro-08 as Level-0 part (Golden Gate cloning)
Depositing lab: Ryan Lister. Depositing organization: University of Western Australia. Publication: CRISPRi-based circuits to control gene expression in plants. Khan MA, Herring G, Zhu JY, Oliva M, Fourie E, Johnston B, Zhang Z, Potter J, Pineda L, Pflueger J, Swain T, Pflueger C, Lloyd JPB, Secco D, Small I, Kidd BN, Lister R. Nat Biotechnol. 2025 Mar;43(3):416-430. doi: 10.1038/s41587-024-02236-w. Epub 2024 May 20. PubMed 38769424.
Backbone
  Vector backbone: pAGM9121
  Vector type: Synthetic Biology
Growth in bacteria
  Bacterial resistance: Spectinomycin, 50 μg/mL
  Growth temperature: 30°C
  Growth strain: DH5alpha
  Copy number: High Copy
Gene/Insert
  Gene/Insert name: sgRNA
  gRNA/shRNA sequence: Unspecified
  Species: Synthetic
  Mutation: N/A
  Cloning method: Restriction Enzyme; 5′ cloning site Unknown (unknown if destroyed)
Terms and licenses: Academic/Nonprofit Terms; Industry Terms: Not Available to Industry
How to cite: LLP1007 was a gift from Ryan Lister (Addgene plasmid # 239929 ; http://n2t.net/addgene:239929 ; RRID:Addgene_239929)
