[The description below was written by a language model from this plasmid's Addgene catalogue record and pLannotate feature annotations shown in this document.]
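Description:
LLP1007 is a small (about 2.2 kb) Level-0 Golden Gate part plasmid built on the pAGM9121 backbone, a standard acceptor used in modular (MoClo-style) hierarchical cloning for synthetic biology. It is maintained in E. coli as a high-copy plasmid through a ColE1/pUC-type origin of replication. Selection is with spectinomycin, conferred by an aadA aminoglycoside adenylyltransferase gene (annotated SmR). The short upstream annotations, a class 1 integron Pc promoter fragment and a small piece of a gentamicin acetyltransferase gene, are most plausibly remnants of the integron context from which the resistance cassette derives, not functional markers in their own right.

The payload is a synthetic single guide RNA. The feature table identifies the Streptococcus pyogenes Cas9 guide RNA scaffold near the end of the sequence, but the spacer (targeting) sequence is listed as unspecified in the record. No promoter driving the sgRNA is annotated either. This fits a Level-0 part, which normally carries only one basic element that is later combined with a promoter and terminator in a higher-level transcription unit. The cloning sites and fusion overhangs are not stated.

According to the record, this sgRNA is compatible with three synthetic promoters, TCTP-SynPro-04, TCTP-SynPro-11 and CaMV 35S-SynPro-08, meaning it is intended to direct a CRISPR effector to target sites engineered into them. The associated work concerns CRISPR interference-based circuits for controlling gene expression in plants. In that setting the part would be assembled into plant expression constructs so that the guide represses its cognate synthetic promoters as one component of programmable gene circuits.
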