Features (pLannotate 1.2.2; 5 found; start..end, strand, type, name):
     23..46      +  promoter       Pc promoter (fragment): intI1 (promoter lies within the coding sequence); class 1 integron promoter
    222..278     +  CDS            GmR (fragment): gentamycin acetyltransferase; aacC1; confers resistance to gentamycin
    289..1076    +  CDS            SmR (fragment): aminoglycoside adenylyltransferase (Murphy, 1985); aadA; confers resistance to spectinomycin and streptomycin
   1417..2005    +  rep_origin     ori: high-copy-number ColE1/pMB1/pBR322/pUC origin of replication
   2098..2173    +  misc_RNA       gRNA scaffold: guide RNA scaffold for the Streptococcus pyogenes CRISPR/Cas9 system
>Addgene plasmid #239929 | LLP1007 | addgene full sequence | sequence record 486310 | Addgene NGS Result
GTGCCGAGGCACGAACCCAGTGGACATAAGCCTGTTCGGTTCGTAAGCTGTAATGCAAGTAGCGTATGCG
CTCACGCAACTGGTCCAGAACCTTGACCGAACGCAGCGGTGGTAACGGCGCAGTGGCGGTTTTCATGGCT
TGTTATGACTGTTTTTTTGGGGTACAGTCTATGCCTCGGGCATCCAAGCAGCAAGCGCGTTACGCCGTGG
GTCGATGTTTGATGTTATGGAGCAGCAACGATGTTACGCAGCAGGGCAGTCGCCCTAAAACAAAGTTAAA
CATCATGGGGGAAGCGGTGATCGCCGAAGTATCGACTCAACTATCAGAGGTAGTTGGCGTCATCGAGCGC
CATCTCGAACCGACGTTGCTGGCCGTACATTTGTACGGCTCCGCAGTGGATGGCGGCCTGAAGCCACACA
GCGATATTGATTTGCTGGTTACGGTGACCGTAAGGCTTGATGAAACAACGCGGCGAGCTTTGATCAACGA
CCTTTTGGAAACTTCGGCTTCCCCTGGAGAGAGCGAGATTCTCCGCGCTGTAGAAGTCACCATTGTTGTG
CACGACGACATCATTCCGTGGCGTTATCCAGCTAAGCGCGAACTGCAATTTGGAGAATGGCAGCGCAATG
ACATTCTTGCAGGTATCTTCGAGCCAGCCACGATCGACATTGATCTGGCTATCTTGCTGACAAAAGCAAG
AGAACATAGCGTTGCCTTGGTAGGTCCAGCGGCGGAGGAACTCTTTGATCCGGTTCCTGAACAGGATCTA
TTTGAGGCGCTAAATGAAACCTTAACGCTATGGAACTCGCCGCCCGACTGGGCTGGCGATGAGCGAAATG
TAGTGCTTACGTTGTCCCGCATTTGGTACAGCGCAGTAACCGGCAAAATCGCGCCGAAGGATGTCGCTGC
CGACTGGGCAATGGAGCGCCTGCCGGCCCAGTATCAGCCCGTCATACTTGAAGCTAGACAGGCTTATCTT
GGACAAGAAGAAGATCGCTTGGCCTCGCGCGCAGATCAGTTGGAAGAATTTGTCCATTACGTGAAAGGCG
AGATCACCAAGGTAGTCGGCAAATAATGTCTAGCTAGAAATTCGTTCAAGCCGACGCCGCTTCGCGGCGC
GGCTTAACTCAAGCGTTAGATGCACTAAGCACATAATTGCTCACAGCCAAACTATCAGGTCAAGTCTGCT
TTTATTATTTTTAAGCGTGCATAATAAGCCCTACACAAATTGGGAGATATATCATGCTGTCAGACCAAGT
TTACTCATATATACTTTAGATTGATTTAAAACTTCATTTTTAATTTAAAAGGATCTAGGTGAAGATCCTT
TTTGATAATCTCATGACCAAAATCCCTTAACGTGAGTTTTCGTTCCACTGAGCGTCAGACCCCGTAGAAA
AGATCAAAGGATCTTCTTGAGATCCTTTTTTTCTGCGCGTAATCTGCTGCTTGCAAACAAAAAAACCACC
GCTACCAGCGGTGGTTTGTTTGCCGGATCAAGAGCTACCAACTCTTTTTCCGAAGGTAACTGGCTTCAGC
AGAGCGCAGATACCAAATACTGTTCTTCTAGTGTAGCCGTAGTTAGGCCACCACTTCAAGAACTCTGTAG
CACCGCCTACATACCTCGCTCTGCTAATCCTGTTACCAGTGGCTGCTGCCAGTGGCGATAAGTCGTGTCT
TACCGGGTTGGACTCAAGACGATAGTTACCGGATAAGGCGCAGCGGTCGGGCTGAACGGGGGGTTCGTGC
ACACAGCCCAGCTTGGAGCGAACGACCTACACCGAACTGAGATACCTACAGCGTGAGCTATGAGAAAGCG
CCACGCTTCCCGAAGGGAGAAAGGCGGACAGGTATCCGGTAAGCGGCAGGGTCGGAACAGGAGAGCGCAC
GAGGGAGCTTCCAGGGGGAAACGCCTGGTATCTTTATAGTCCTGTCGGGTTTCGCCACCTCTGACTTGAG
CGTCGATTTTTGTGATGCTCGTCAGGGGGGCGGAGCCTATGGAAAAACGCCAGCAACGCGGCCTTTTTAC
GGTTCCTGCACTCTGTGGTCTCATACTGTTCACTGCCGTATAGGCAGACCAACGCAAAAAGATTTAGGTT
TTAGAGCTAGAAATAGCAAGTTAAAATAAGGCTAGTCCGTTATCAACTTGAAAAAGTGGCACCGAGTCGG
TGCGTTCACTGCCGTATAGGCAGGCTTCGAGACCACGAA
